Addgene plasmid #62540: pSKB-
Purpose: (Empty Backbone) Cloning vector to prepare modules flanked by appropriately designed BsaI sites for seamless assembly of multiple inserts by GoldenGate Cloning
Depositing lab: Eric Marois. Depositing organization: CNRS UPR 9022, INSERM U1257, Réponse immunitaire chez le moustique anophèle vecteur du paludisme. Publication: Tools for Anopheles gambiae Transgenesis. Volohonsky G, Terenzi O, Soichot J, Naujoks DA, Nolan T, Windbichler N, Kapps D, Smidler AL, Vittu A, Costa G, Steinert S, Levashina EA, Blandin SA, Marois E. G3 (Bethesda). 2015 Apr 13. pii: g3.115.016808. doi: 10.1534/g3.115.016808. PubMed 25869647.
Backbone
  Vector backbone: pBluescript II KS +
  Backbone manufacturer: Stratagene
  Modifications to backbone: BsaI restriction site was mutated
  Vector type: Bacterial Expression
Growth in bacteria
  Bacterial resistance: Ampicillin, 100 μg/mL
  Growth temperature: 37°C
  Growth strain: DH5alpha
  Copy number: High Copy
Gene/Insert
  Cloning method: Restriction Enzyme
  Sequencing primers: 5′ M13pUC-fwd; 3′ T3
Terms and licenses: Academic/Nonprofit Terms; Industry Terms: Not Available to Industry
How to cite: pSKB- was a gift from Eric Marois (Addgene plasmid # 62540 ; http://n2t.net/addgene:62540 ; RRID:Addgene_62540)
