[The description below was written by a language model from this plasmid's Addgene catalogue record and pLannotate feature annotations shown in this document.]
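Description:
pSKB- is an empty bacterial cloning vector of about 2.96 kb, derived from pBluescript II KS(+), in which the backbone's BsaI recognition site has been mutated. Removing that site makes the plasmid compatible with Golden Gate cloning. A fragment carrying deliberately designed flanking BsaI sites can be inserted into the vector, and later BsaI digestion will then release only that module with its custom overhangs and will not cut the backbone. Modules prepared this way can be joined seamlessly in a defined order in multi-insert assemblies. The associated publication concerns tools for Anopheles gambiae transgenesis, which suggests the modules are intended as building blocks for mosquito transgenesis constructs, although the vector itself carries no insect-specific elements.

The annotated features are those of a standard pBluescript phagemid. A high-copy ColE1/pUC-type origin drives replication in E. coli, and the bla gene (AmpR), under its own promoter, provides ampicillin selection. An f1 origin allows single-stranded DNA to be rescued with helper phage. The pBluescript multiple cloning site sits between opposing T7 and T3 phage promoters. It lies within a lacZα fragment controlled by the lac promoter, lac operator and CAP binding site, an arrangement that normally allows blue/white screening for inserts in a suitable host strain. A short lacI remnant is also annotated, as is typical of this backbone. No insert is recorded. Fragments are introduced by restriction enzyme cloning and can be verified by sequencing from the M13 forward and T3 primer sites flanking the polylinker.
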