Features (pLannotate 1.2.2; 12 found; start..end, strand, type, name):
     30..458     -  rep_origin     f1 ori (sequence partly withheld): f1 bacteriophage origin of replication; arrow indicates direction of (+) strand synthesis
    463..620     -  CDS            lacZα (fragment): LacZα fragment of β-galactosidase; lacZ fragment
    623..641     +  promoter       T7 promoter: promoter for bacteriophage T7 RNA polymerase
    650..757     +  misc_feature   MCS: pBluescript multiple cloning site
    769..787     -  promoter       T3 promoter: promoter for bacteriophage T3 RNA polymerase
    832..848     -  protein_bind   lac operator: The lac repressor binds to the lac operator to inhibit transcription in E. coli. This inhibition can be relieved by adding lactose or isopropyl-β-D-thiogalactopyranoside (IPTG). lac repressor encoded by lacI
    856..886     -  promoter       lac promoter: promoter for the E. coli lac operon
    901..922     -  protein_bind   CAP binding site: CAP binding activates transcription in the presence of cAMP. E. coli catabolite activator protein
    935..1027    -  CDS            lacI (fragment): lac repressor; lacI; The lac repressor binds to the lac operator to inhibit transcription in E. coli. This inhibition can be relieved by adding lactose or isopropyl-β-D-thiogalactopyranoside (IPTG).
   1210..1798    -  rep_origin     ori: high-copy-number ColE1/pMB1/pBR322/pUC origin of replication
   1969..2829    -  CDS            AmpR: β-lactamase; bla; confers resistance to ampicillin, carbenicillin, and related antibiotics
   2830..2934    -  promoter       AmpR promoter: bla
>Addgene plasmid #62540 | pSKB- | depositor full sequence | sequence record 103413 | pSKB- sequence 2957 bps
CTAAATTGTAAGCGTTAATATTTTGTTAAAATTCGCGTTAAATTTTTGTTAAATCAGCTCATTTTTTAAC
CAATAGGCCGAAATCGGCAAAATCCCTTATAAATCAAAAGAATAGACCGAGATAGGGT
[37 nt withheld, positions 129-165]
AAAGAACGTGGACTCCAACGTCAAAGG
[49 nt withheld, positions 193-241]
T
[91 nt withheld, positions 243-333]
G
[124 nt withheld, positions 335-458]
CCCATTCGCCATTCAGGCTGCGCAACTGTTGGGAAGGGCGATCGGTGCGGGCCTCTTCGCTATTACGCCA
GCTGGCGAAAGGGGGATGTGCTGCAAGGCGATTAAGTTGGGTAACGCCAGGGTTTTCCCAGTCACGACGT
TGTAAAACGACGGCCAGTGAATTGTAATACGACTCACTATAGGGCGAATTGGAGCTCCACCGCGGTGGCG
GCCGCTCTAGAACTAGTGGATCCCCCGGGCTGCAGGAATTCGATATCAAGCTTATCGATACCGTCGACCT
CGAGGGGGGGCCCGGTACCAGCTTTTGTTCCCTTTAGTGAGGGTTAATTTCGAGCTTGGCGTAATCATGG
TCATAGCTGTTTCCTGTGTGAAATTGTTATCCGCTCACAATTCCACACAACATACGAGCCGGAAGCATAA
AGTGTAAAGCCTGGGGTGCCTAATGAGTGAGCTAACTCACATTAATTGCGTTGCGCTCACTGCCCGCTTT
CCAGTCGGGAAACCTGTCGTGCCAGCTGCATTAATGAATCGGCCAACGCGCGGGGAGAGGCGGTTTGCGT
ATTGGGCGCTCTTCCGCTTCCTCGCTCACTGACTCGCTGCGCTCGGTCGTTCGGCTGCGGCGAGCGGTAT
CAGCTCACTCAAAGGCGGTAATACGGTTATCCACAGAATCAGGGGATAACGCAGGAAAGAACATGTGAGC
AAAAGGCCAGCAAAAGGCCAGGAACCGTAAAAAGGCCGCGTTGCTGGCGTTTTTCCATAGGCTCCGCCCC
CCTGACGAGCATCACAAAAATCGACGCTCAAGTCAGAGGTGGCGAAACCCGACAGGACTATAAAGATACC
AGGCGTTTCCCCCTGGAAGCTCCCTCGTGCGCTCTCCTGTTCCGACCCTGCCGCTTACCGGATACCTGTC
CGCCTTTCTCCCTTCGGGAAGCGTGGCGCTTTCTCATAGCTCACGCTGTAGGTATCTCAGTTCGGTGTAG
GTCGTTCGCTCCAAGCTGGGCTGTGTGCACGAACCCCCCGTTCAGCCCGACCGCTGCGCCTTATCCGGTA
ACTATCGTCTTGAGTCCAACCCGGTAAGACACGACTTATCGCCACTGGCAGCAGCCACTGGTAACAGGAT
TAGCAGAGCGAGGTATGTAGGCGGTGCTACAGAGTTCTTGAAGTGGTGGCCTAACTACGGCTACACTAGA
AGAACAGTATTTGGTATCTGCGCTCTGCTGAAGCCAGTTACCTTCGGAAAAAGAGTTGGTAGCTCTTGAT
CCGGCAAACAAACCACCGCTGGTAGCGGTGGTTTTTTTGTTTGCAAGCAGCAGATTACGCGCAGAAAAAA
AGGATCTCAAGAAGATCCTTTGATCTTTTCTACGGGGTCTGACGCTCAGTGGAACGAAAACTCACGTTAA
GGGATTTTGGTCATGAGATTATCAAAAAGGATCTTCACCTAGATCCTTTTAAATTAAAAATGAAGTTTTA
AATCAATCTAAAGTATATATGAGTAAACTTGGTCTGACAGTTACCAATGCTTAATCAGTGAGGCACCTAT
CTCAGCGATCTGTCTATTTCGTTCATCCATAGTTGCCTGACTCCCCGTCGTGTAGATAACTACGATACGG
GAGGGCTTACCATCTGGCCCCAGTGCTGCAATGATACCGCGAGATCCACGCTCACCGGCTCCAGATTTAT
CAGCAATAAACCAGCCAGCCGGAAGGGCCGAGCGCAGAAGTGGTCCTGCAACTTTATCCGCCTCCATCCA
GTCTATTAATTGTTGCCGGGAAGCTAGAGTAAGTAGTTCGCCAGTTAATAGTTTGCGCAACGTTGTTGCC
ATTGCTACAGGCATCGTGGTGTCACGCTCGTCGTTTGGTATGGCTTCATTCAGCTCCGGTTCCCAACGAT
CAAGGCGAGTTACATGATCCCCCATGTTGTGCAAAAAAGCGGTTAGCTCCTTCGGTCCTCCGATCGTTGT
CAGAAGTAAGTTGGCCGCAGTGTTATCACTCATGGTTATGGCAGCACTGCATAATTCTCTTACTGTCATG
CCATCCGTAAGATGCTTTTCTGTGACTGGTGAGTACTCAACCAAGTCATTCTGAGAATAGTGTATGCGGC
GACCGAGTTGCTCTTGCCCGGCGTCAATACGGGATAATACCGCGCCACATAGCAGAACTTTAAAAGTGCT
CATCATTGGAAAACGTTCTTCGGGGCGAAAACTCTCAAGGATCTTACCGCTGTTGAGATCCAGTTCGATG
TAACCCACTCGTGCACCCAACTGATCTTCAGCATCTTTTACTTTCACCAGCGTTTCTGGGTGAGCAAAAA
CAGGAAGGCAAAATGCCGCAAAAAAGGGAATAAGGGCGACACGGAAATGTTGAATACTCATACTCTTCCT
TTTTCAATATTATTGAAGCATTTATCAGGGTTATTGTCTCATGAGCGGATACATATTTGAATGTATTTAG
AAAAATAAACAAATAGGGGTTCCGCGCACATTTCCCCGAAAAGTGCCAC
