>Addgene plasmid #62540 | pSKB- | addgene partial sequence | sequence record 104178 | pBR322ori-F 5'-GGGAAACGCCTGGTATCTTT-3'
CCTCTGACTTGAGCGTCGATTTTTGTGATGCTCGTCAGGGGGGCGGAGCCTATGGAAAAACGCCAGCAAC
GCGGCCTTTTTACGGTTCCTGGCCTTTTGCTGGCCTTTTGCTCACATGTTCTTTCCTGCGTTATCCCCTG
ATTCTGTGGATAACCGTATTACCGCCTTTGAGTGAGCTGATACCGCTCGCCGCAGCCGAACGACCGAGCG
CAGCGAGTCAGTGAGCGAGGAAGCGGAAGAGCGCCCAATACGCAAACCGCCTCTCCCCGCGCGTTGGCCG
ATTCATTAATGCAGCTGGCACGACAGGTTTCCCGACTGGAAAGCGGGCAGTGAGCGCAACGCAATTAATG
TGAGTTAGCTCACTCATTAGGCACCCCAGGCTTTACACTTTATGCTTCCGGCTCGTATGTTGTGTGGAAT
TGTGAGCGGATAACAATTTCACACAGGAAACAGCTATGACCATGATTACGCCAAGCTCGAAATTAACCCT
CACTAAAGGGAACAAAAGCTGGTACCGGGCCCCCCCTCGAGGTCGACGGTATCGATAAGCTTGATATCGA
ATTCCTGCAGCCCGGGGGATCCACTAGTTCTAGAGCGGCCGCCACCGCGGTGGAGCTCCAATTCGCCCTA
TAGTGAGTCGTATTACAATTCACTGGCCGTCGTTTTACAACGTCGTGACTGGGAAAACCCTGGCGTTACC
CAACTTAATCGCCTTGCAGCACATCCCCCTTTCGCCAGCTGGCGTAATAGCGAAGAGGCCCGCACCGATC
GCCCTTCCCAACAGTTGCGCAGCCTGAATGGCGAATGGG
[124 nt withheld, positions 810-933]
C
[83 nt withheld, positions 935-1017]
