>Addgene plasmid #62540 | pSKB- | addgene partial sequence | sequence record 104181 | F1ori-R 5'-AGGGAAGAAAGCGAAAGGAG-3'
[73 nt withheld, positions 1-73]
CCCATTCGCCATTCAGGCTGCGCAACTGTTGGGAAGGGCGATCGGTGCGGGCCTCTTCGCTATTACGCCA
GCTGGCGAAAGGGGGATGTGCTGCAAGGCGATTAAGTTGGGTAACGCCAGGGTTTTCCCAGTCACGACGT
TGTAAAACGACGGCCAGTGAATTGTAATACGACTCACTATAGGGCGAATTGGAGCTCCACCGCGGTGGCG
GCCGCTCTAGAACTAGTGGATCCCCCGGGCTGCAGGAATTCGATATCAAGCTTATCGATACCGTCGACCT
CGAGGGGGGGCCCGGTACCAGCTTTTGTTCCCTTTAGTGAGGGTTAATTTCGAGCTTGGCGTAATCATGG
TCATAGCTGTTTCCTGTGTGAAATTGTTATCCGCTCACAATTCCACACAACATACGAGCCGGAAGCATAA
AGTGTAAAGCCTGGGGTGCCTAATGAGTGAGCTAACTCACATTAATTGCGTTGCGCTCACTGCCCGCTTT
CCAGTCGGGAAACCTGTCGTGCCAGCTGCATTAATGAATCGGCCAACGCGCGGGGAGAGGCGGTTTGCGT
ATTGGGCGCTCTTCCGCTTCCTCGCTCACTGACTCGCTGCGCTCGGTCGTTCGGCTGCGGCGAGCGGTAT
CAGCTCACTCAAAGGCGGTAATACGGTTATCCACAGAATCAGGGGATAACGCAGGAAAGAACATGTGAGC
AAAAGGCCAGCAAAAGGCCAGGAACCGTAAAAAGGCCGCGTTGCTGGCGTTTTTCCATAGGCTCCGCCCC
CCTGACGAGCATCACAAAAATCGACGCTCAAGTCAGAGGTGGCGAAACCCGACAGGACTATAAAGATACC
AGGCGTTTCCCCCTGGAAGCTCCCTCGTGCGCTCTCCTGTTCCGACCCTGCCGCTTACCGGATACCTGTC
CGCCTTTCTCCCTTCGGGAAGCGTGGCGCTTTCTCATAGCTCACGCTGTAGG
